Addgene plasmid #201480: NbV5-Rluc8
Purpose: BRET detection of V5-tagged protein
Depositing lab: Patrick Giguère. Depositing organization: University of Ottawa. Publication: Development of a V5-tag-directed nanobody and its implementation as an intracellular biosensor of GPCR signalling. Zeghal M, Matte K, Venes A, Patel S, Laroche G, Sarvan S, Joshi M, Rain JC, Couture JF, Giguere PM. J Biol Chem. 2023 Jul 28:105107. doi: 10.1016/j.jbc.2023.105107. PubMed 37517699.
Backbone
  Vector backbone: pcDNA6/myc-His A
  Backbone manufacturer: Invitrogen
  Backbone size w/o insert (bp): 5126
  Vector type: Mammalian Expression
  Selectable markers: Blasticidin
Growth in bacteria
  Bacterial resistance: Ampicillin, 100 μg/mL
  Growth temperature: 37°C
  Growth strain: DH5alpha
  Copy number: High Copy
Gene/Insert
  Gene/Insert name: Rluc8-NbV5
  Species: Synthetic
  Insert size (bp): 1341
  Promoter: CMV
  Tag / fusion protein: Rluc8 (C terminal on insert)
  Cloning method: Restriction Enzyme; 5′ cloning site HindIII (not destroyed); 3′ cloning site XbaI (not destroyed)
  Sequencing primers: 5′ CMV-F; 3′ Bgh-R
Resource information
  A portion of this plasmid was derived from a plasmid made by: Synthetic
Terms and licenses: Academic/Nonprofit Terms; Industry Terms: Not Available to Industry
How to cite: NbV5-Rluc8 was a gift from Patrick Giguère (Addgene plasmid # 201480 ; http://n2t.net/addgene:201480 ; RRID:Addgene_201480)
