[The description below was written by a language model from this plasmid's Addgene catalogue record and pLannotate feature annotations shown in this document.]
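Description:
NbV5-Rluc8 is a mammalian expression plasmid built on the pcDNA6/myc-His A backbone that encodes a synthetic fusion of a V5-epitope-directed nanobody (NbV5) with the Renilla luciferase variant Rluc8. The roughly 1.3 kb insert was cloned between HindIII and XbaI sites downstream of the human CMV immediate-early enhancer and promoter, and transcripts are terminated by the bovine growth hormone polyadenylation signal. The feature table shows the arrangement of the open reading frame. An immunoglobulin heavy-chain variable-like domain comes first; the annotation software matched it to a canine VH entry, but it corresponds in position to the nanobody. After a short gap that is unannotated and presumably a linker, a human codon-optimized Renilla luciferase coding sequence follows. This agrees with the catalogue statement that Rluc8 sits at the C terminus, although the insert field names the parts in the opposite order. Whether the backbone's myc and His tags are retained in frame is not stated, and no such tags are annotated.

In bacteria the plasmid replicates from a high-copy ColE1/pUC-type origin and is selected with ampicillin through the β-lactamase gene. An f1 origin is also present. For mammalian cells, an SV40 early promoter, paired with the bacterial EM7 promoter, drives the blasticidin S deaminase gene, followed by an SV40 poly(A) signal, so blasticidin can be used to select stable transfectants. The short bleomycin-resistance and lac-region fragments in the table appear to be backbone remnants rather than functional elements.

The construct is intended for BRET detection of V5-tagged proteins. Expressed intracellularly, the nanobody brings the luciferase energy donor to a V5-tagged target, and the associated publication describes this as an intracellular biosensor of GPCR signalling.
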