Features (pLannotate 1.2.2; 22 found; start..end, strand, type, name):
     92..139     +  promoter       EM7 promoter: synthetic bacterial promoter&nbsp
    158..556     +  CDS            BSD: blasticidin S deaminase; Aspergillus terreus BSD; confers resistance to blasticidin
    557..584     +  CDS            BleoR (fragment): antibiotic-binding protein; Sh ble from Streptoalloteichus hindustanus; confers resistance to bleomycin, phleomycin, and Zeocin™
    594..719     +  CDS            ble (fragment): BLE_KLEPN - Experimental evidence at protein level: Swiss-Prot protein existence level 1. Binding protein with a strong affinity to the bleomycin family of antibiotics. Binds to CL990; an antimitotic-antibiotic compound. From Klebsiella pneumoniae.
    714..835     +  polyA_signal   SV40 poly(A) signal: SV40 polyadenylation signal
    908..924     -  protein_bind   lac operator: The lac repressor binds to the lac operator to inhibit transcription in E. coli. This inhibition can be relieved by adding lactose or isopropyl-β-D-thiogalactopyranoside (IPTG). lac repressor encoded by lacI
    932..962     -  promoter       lac promoter: promoter for the E. coli lac operon
    977..998     -  protein_bind   CAP binding site: CAP binding activates transcription in the presence of cAMP. E. coli catabolite activator protein
   1011..1103    -  CDS            lacI (fragment): lac repressor; lacI; The lac repressor binds to the lac operator to inhibit transcription in E. coli. This inhibition can be relieved by adding lactose or isopropyl-β-D-thiogalactopyranoside (IPTG).
   1286..1874    -  rep_origin     ori: high-copy-number ColE1/pMB1/pBR322/pUC origin of replication
   2045..2905    -  CDS            AmpR: β-lactamase; bla; confers resistance to ampicillin, carbenicillin, and related antibiotics
   2906..3010    -  promoter       AmpR promoter: bla
   3069..3121    -  misc_feature   bom (fragment): basis of mobility region from pBR322
   3276..3655    +  enhancer       CMV enhancer: human cytomegalovirus immediate early enhancer
   3656..3859    +  promoter       CMV promoter: human cytomegalovirus (CMV) immediate early promoter
   3882..3918    +  misc_feature   MCS (fragment): multiple cloning site
   3931..4293    +  CDS            HV01_CANLF: Experimental evidence at protein level: Swiss-Prot protein existence level 1. From Canis lupus familiaris (Dog) (Canis familiaris).
   4357..5291    +  CDS            hRluc (fragment): Renilla luciferase human codon-optimized
   5399..5623    +  polyA_signal   bGH poly(A) signal: bovine growth hormone polyadenylation signal
   5627..5648    +  promoter       SV40 promoter (fragment): SV40 enhancer and early promoter
   5669..6097    +  rep_origin     f1 ori (sequence partly withheld): f1 bacteriophage origin of replication; arrow indicates direction of (+) strand synthesis
   6111..44      +  promoter       SV40 promoter (across the origin): SV40 enhancer and early promoter
>Addgene plasmid #201480 | NbV5-Rluc8 | addgene full sequence | sequence record 395328 | Addgene NGS Result
AGAAGTAGTGAGGAGGCTTTTTTGGAGGCCTAGGCTTTTGCAAAAAGCTCCCGGGAGCTTGTATATCCAT
TTTCGGATCTGATCAGCACGTGTTGACAATTAATCATCGGCATAGTATATCGGCATAGTATAATACGACA
AGGTGAGGAACTAAACCATGGCCAAGCCTTTGTCTCAAGAAGAATCCACCCTCATTGAAAGAGCAACGGC
TACAATCAACAGCATCCCCATCTCTGAAGACTACAGCGTCGCCAGCGCAGCTCTCTCTAGCGACGGCCGC
ATCTTCACTGGTGTCAATGTATATCATTTTACTGGGGGACCTTGTGCAGAACTCGTGGTGCTGGGCACTG
CTGCTGCTGCGGCAGCTGGCAACCTGACTTGTATCGTCGCGATCGGAAATGAGAACAGGGGCATCTTGAG
CCCCTGCGGACGGTGCCGACAGGTGCTTCTCGATCTGCATCCTGGGATCAAAGCCATAGTGAAGGACAGT
GATGGACAGCCGACGGCAGTTGGGATTCGTGAATTGCTGCCCTCTGGTTATGTGTGGGAGGGCTAAGCAC
TTCGTGGCCGAGGAGCAGGACTGACACGTGCTACGAGATTTCGATTCCACCGCCGCCTTCTATGAAAGGT
TGGGCTTCGGAATCGTTTTCCGGGACGCCGGCTGGATGATCCTCCAGCGCGGGGATCTCATGCTGGAGTT
CTTCGCCCACCCCAACTTGTTTATTGCAGCTTATAATGGTTACAAATAAAGCAATAGCATCACAAATTTC
ACAAATAAAGCATTTTTTTCACTGCATTCTAGTTGTGGTTTGTCCAAACTCATCAATGTATCTTATCATG
TCTGTATACCGTCGACCTCTAGCTAGAGCTTGGCGTAATCATGGTCATAGCTGTTTCCTGTGTGAAATTG
TTATCCGCTCACAATTCCACACAACATACGAGCCGGAAGCATAAAGTGTAAAGCCTGGGGTGCCTAATGA
GTGAGCTAACTCACATTAATTGCGTTGCGCTCACTGCCCGCTTTCCAGTCGGGAAACCTGTCGTGCCAGC
TGCATTAATGAATCGGCCAACGCGCGGGGAGAGGCGGTTTGCGTATTGGGCGCTCTTCCGCTTCCTCGCT
CACTGACTCGCTGCGCTCGGTCGTTCGGCTGCGGCGAGCGGTATCAGCTCACTCAAAGGCGGTAATACGG
TTATCCACAGAATCAGGGGATAACGCAGGAAAGAACATGTGAGCAAAAGGCCAGCAAAAGGCCAGGAACC
GTAAAAAGGCCGCGTTGCTGGCGTTTTTCCATAGGCTCCGCCCCCCTGACGAGCATCACAAAAATCGACG
CTCAAGTCAGAGGTGGCGAAACCCGACAGGACTATAAAGATACCAGGCGTTTCCCCCTGGAAGCTCCCTC
GTGCGCTCTCCTGTTCCGACCCTGCCGCTTACCGGATACCTGTCCGCCTTTCTCCCTTCGGGAAGCGTGG
CGCTTTCTCATAGCTCACGCTGTAGGTATCTCAGTTCGGTGTAGGTCGTTCGCTCCAAGCTGGGCTGTGT
GCACGAACCCCCCGTTCAGCCCGACCGCTGCGCCTTATCCGGTAACTATCGTCTTGAGTCCAACCCGGTA
AGACACGACTTATCGCCACTGGCAGCAGCCACTGGTAACAGGATTAGCAGAGCGAGGTATGTAGGCGGTG
CTACAGAGTTCTTGAAGTGGTGGCCTAACTACGGCTACACTAGAAGAACAGTATTTGGTATCTGCGCTCT
GCTGAAGCCAGTTACCTTCGGAAAAAGAGTTGGTAGCTCTTGATCCGGCAAACAAACCACCGCTGGTAGC
GGTGGTTTTTTTGTTTGCAAGCAGCAGATTACGCGCAGAAAAAAAGGATCTCAAGAAGATCCTTTGATCT
TTTCTACGGGGTCTGACGCTCAGTGGAACGAAAACTCACGTTAAGGGATTTTGGTCATGAGATTATCAAA
AAGGATCTTCACCTAGATCCTTTTAAATTAAAAATGAAGTTTTAAATCAATCTAAAGTATATATGAGTAA
ACTTGGTCTGACAGTTACCAATGCTTAATCAGTGAGGCACCTATCTCAGCGATCTGTCTATTTCGTTCAT
CCATAGTTGCCTGACTCCCCGTCGTGTAGATAACTACGATACGGGAGGGCTTACCATCTGGCCCCAGTGC
TGCAATGATACCGCGAGACCCACGCTCACCGGCTCCAGATTTATCAGCAATAAACCAGCCAGCCGGAAGG
GCCGAGCGCAGAAGTGGTCCTGCAACTTTATCCGCCTCCATCCAGTCTATTAATTGTTGCCGGGAAGCTA
GAGTAAGTAGTTCGCCAGTTAATAGTTTGCGCAACGTTGTTGCCATTGCTACAGGCATCGTGGTGTCACG
CTCGTCGTTTGGTATGGCTTCATTCAGCTCCGGTTCCCAACGATCAAGGCGAGTTACATGATCCCCCATG
TTGTGCAAAAAAGCGGTTAGCTCCTTCGGTCCTCCGATCGTTGTCAGAAGTAAGTTGGCCGCAGTGTTAT
CACTCATGGTTATGGCAGCACTGCATAATTCTCTTACTGTCATGCCATCCGTAAGATGCTTTTCTGTGAC
TGGTGAGTACTCAACCAAGTCATTCTGAGAATAGTGTATGCGGCGACCGAGTTGCTCTTGCCCGGCGTCA
ATACGGGATAATACCGCGCCACATAGCAGAACTTTAAAAGTGCTCATCATTGGAAAACGTTCTTCGGGGC
GAAAACTCTCAAGGATCTTACCGCTGTTGAGATCCAGTTCGATGTAACCCACTCGTGCACCCAACTGATC
TTCAGCATCTTTTACTTTCACCAGCGTTTCTGGGTGAGCAAAAACAGGAAGGCAAAATGCCGCAAAAAAG
GGAATAAGGGCGACACGGAAATGTTGAATACTCATACTCTTCCTTTTTCAATATTATTGAAGCATTTATC
AGGGTTATTGTCTCATGAGCGGATACATATTTGAATGTATTTAGAAAAATAAACAAATAGGGGTTCCGCG
CACATTTCCCCGAAAAGTGCCACCTGACGTCGACGGATCGGGAGATCTCCCGATCCCCTATGGTGCACTC
TCAGTACAATCTGCTCTGATGCCGCATAGTTAAGCCAGTATCTGCTCCCTGCTTGTGTGTTGGAGGTCGC
TGAGTAGTGCGCGAGCAAAATTTAAGCTACAACAAGGCAAGGCTTGACCGACAATTGCATGAAGAATCTG
CTTAGGGTTAGGCGTTTTGCGCTGCTTCGCGATGTACGGGCCAGATATACGCGTTGACATTGATTATTGA
CTAGTTATTAATAGTAATCAATTACGGGGTCATTAGTTCATAGCCCATATATGGAGTTCCGCGTTACATA
ACTTACGGTAAATGGCCCGCCTGGCTGACCGCCCAACGACCCCCGCCCATTGACGTCAATAATGACGTAT
GTTCCCATAGTAACGCCAATAGGGACTTTCCATTGACGTCAATGGGTGGAGTATTTACGGTAAACTGCCC
ACTTGGCAGTACATCAAGTGTATCATATGCCAAGTACGCCCCCTATTGACGTCAATGACGGTAAATGGCC
CGCCTGGCATTATGCCCAGTACATGACCTTATGGGACTTTCCTACTTGGCAGTACATCTACGTATTAGTC
ATCGCTATTACCATGGTGATGCGGTTTTGGCAGTACATCAATGGGCGTGGATAGCGGTTTGACTCACGGG
GATTTCCAAGTCTCCACCCCATTGACGTCAATGGGAGTTTGTTTTGGCACCAAAATCAACGGGACTTTCC
AAAATGTCGTAACAACTCCGCCCCATTGACGCAAATGGGCGGTAGGCGTGTACGGTGGGAGGTCTATATA
AGCAGAGCTGGTTTAGTGAACCGTCAGATCCGCTAGCGCTACCGGACTCAGATCTCGAGCTCAAGCTTGC
CACCATGGCTGAAGTGCAGCTGCAAGCCAGCGGCGGAGGCTTCGTGCAGCCCGGCGGATCTCTGAGACTG
TCTTGTGCCGCTTCTGGCACCACCAGCTTCGGCGATACAATGGGCTGGTTCCGGCAGGCCCCTGGAAAGG
AAAGAGAGTTTGTGTCCGCCATCTCCAGACAGGGCGACAAGCACTACTATGCCGACAGCGTGAAAGGCAG
ATTCACAATCAGCCGGGACAACAGCAAGAACACCGTGTACCTGCAGATGAACTCTCTGAGAGCCGAAGAT
ACCGCCACCTACTACTGCGCCGAGTGGATGAATACCAGACGCGAGTTCATCACCCCTTACTGGGGCCAGG
GAACACAGGTGACCGTGTCTAGCGGATCCGGTGGTGGCGGGAGCGGAGGTGGAGGCTCGTACCCTTACGA
CGTACCTGATTACGCGATGGCTTCCAAGGTGTACGACCCCGAGCAACGCAAACGCATGATCACTGGGCCT
CAGTGGTGGGCTCGCTGCAAGCAAATGAACGTGCTGGACTCCTTCATCAACTACTATGATTCCGAGAAGC
ACGCCGAGAACGCCGTGATTTTTCTGCATGGTAACGCTACCTCCAGCTACCTGTGGAGGCACGTCGTGCC
TCACATCGAGCCCGTGGCTAGATGCATCATCCCTGATCTGATCGGAATGGGTAAGTCCGGCAAGAGCGGG
AATGGCTCATATCGCCTCCTGGATCACTACAAGTACCTCACCGCTTGGTTCGAGCTGCTGAACCTTCCAA
AGAAAATCATCTTTGTGGGCCACGACTGGGGGGCTGCTCTGGCCTTTCACTACGCCTACGAGCACCAAGA
CAGGATCAAGGCCATCGTCCATATGGAGAGTGTCGTGGACGTGATCGAGTCCTGGGACGAGTGGCCTGAC
ATCGAGGAGGATATCGCCCTGATCAAGAGCGAAGAGGGCGAGAAAATGGTGCTTGAGAATAACTTCTTCG
TCGAGACCGTGCTCCCAAGCAAGATCATGCGGAAACTGGAGCCTGAGGAGTTCGCTGCCTACCTGGAGCC
ATTCAAGGAGAAGGGCGAGGTTAGACGGCCTACCCTCTCCTGGCCTCGCGAGATCCCTCTCGTTAAGGGA
GGCAAGCCCGACGTCGTCCAGATTGTCCGCAACTACAACGCCTACCTTCGGGCCAGCGACGATCTGCCTA
AGCTGTTCATCGAGTCCGACCCTGGGTTCTTTTCCAACGCTATTGTCGAGGGAGCTAAGAAGTTCCCTAA
CACCGAGTTCGTGAAGGTGAAGGGCCTCCACTTCCTCCAGGAGGACGCTCCAGATGAAATGGGTAAGTAC
ATCAAGAGCTTCGTGGAGCGCGTGCTGAAGAACGAGCAGTAGTCTAGAGGGCCCTTCGAACAAAAACTCA
TCTCAGAAGAGGATCTGAATATGCATACCGGTCATCATCACCATCACCATTGAGTTTAAACCCGCTGATC
AGCCTCGACTGTGCCTTCTAGTTGCCAGCCATCTGTTGTTTGCCCCTCCCCCGTGCCTTCCTTGACCCTG
GAAGGTGCCACTCCCACTGTCCTTTCCTAATAAAATGAGGAAATTGCATCGCATTGTCTGAGTAGGTGTC
ATTCTATTCTGGGGGGTGGGGTGGGGCAGGACAGCAAGGGGGAGGATTGGGAAGACAATAGCAGGCATGC
TGGGGATGCGGTGGGCTCTATGGCTTCTGAGGCGGAAAGAACCAGCTGGGGCTCTAGGGGGTATCCCC
[124 nt withheld, positions 5669-5792]
C
[91 nt withheld, positions 5794-5884]
A
[49 nt withheld, positions 5886-5934]
CCTTTGACGTTGGAGTCCACGTTCTTT
[37 nt withheld, positions 5962-5998]
ACCCTATCTCGGTCTATTCTTTTGATTTATAAGGGATTTTGCCGATTTCGGCCTATTGGTTAAAAAATGA
GCTGATTTAACAAAAATTTAACGCGAATTAATTCTGTGGAATGTGTGTCAGTTAGGGTGTGGAAAGTCCC
CAGGCTCCCCAGCAGGCAGAAGTATGCAAAGCATGCATCTCAATTAGTCAGCAACCAGGTGTGGAAAGTC
CCCAGGCTCCCCAGCAGGCAGAAGTATGCAAAGCATGCATCTCAATTAGTCAGCAACCATAGTCCCGCCC
CTAACTCCGCCCATCCCGCCCCTAACTCCGCCCAGTTCCGCCCATTCTCCGCCCCATGGCTGACTAATTT
TTTTTATTTATGCAGAGGCCGAGGCCGCCTCTGCCTCTGAGCTATTCC
